Addgene plasmid #222223: pAGK43
Purpose: Edits NPAS2 Gene.
Depositing lab: Seth Shipman. Depositing organization: J. David Gladstone Institutes. Publication: High throughput variant libraries and machine learning yield design rules for retron gene editors. Crawford KD, Khan AG, Lopez SC, Goodarzi H, Shipman SL. Nucleic Acids Res. 2025 Jan 11;53(2):gkae1199. doi: 10.1093/nar/gkae1199. PubMed 39658047.
Backbone
  Vector backbone: pSCL273
  Vector type: Mammalian Expression, CRISPR
Growth in bacteria
  Bacterial resistance: Ampicillin, 100 μg/mL
  Growth temperature: 37°C
  Growth strain: DH5alpha
  Copy number: High Copy
Gene/Insert
  Gene/Insert name: Eco1 RT; 112 nt donor; PAM -19
  gRNA/shRNA sequence: TCTGGGGTAAAGGCTGTA
  Species: H. sapiens (human)
  Insert size (bp): 6932
  Entrez Gene: NPAS2 (a.k.a. MOP4, PASD4, bHLHe9)
  Cloning method: Gibson Cloning
Terms and licenses: Academic/Nonprofit Terms; Industry Terms: Not Available to Industry
Depositor comments: Please visit https://doi.org/10.1101/2024.07.08.602561 for bioRxiv preprint.
How to cite: pAGK43 was a gift from Seth Shipman (Addgene plasmid # 222223 ; http://n2t.net/addgene:222223 ; RRID:Addgene_222223)
