[The description below was written by a language model from this plasmid's Addgene catalogue record and pLannotate feature annotations shown in this document.]
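Description:
pAGK43 is a mammalian expression and CRISPR plasmid built on the pSCL273 backbone and designed as a retron-based gene editor targeting the human NPAS2 locus. It is maintained in E. coli through a high-copy ColE1/pUC-type origin and an ampicillin resistance gene (β-lactamase under its own promoter). Remnants of lac regulatory sequence, an SV40 origin with a fragment of the SV40 promoter, and an SV40 polyadenylation signal are also annotated in the backbone.

The payload comprises two transcription units. The first is a Pol II cassette in which the CMV enhancer, chicken β-actin promoter and chimeric intron (a CAG-type arrangement) drive an EGFP coding sequence followed by the reverse transcriptase of the E. coli retron Eco1 (Ec86), terminated by the bGH poly(A) signal. The table does not annotate the short stretch between the two reading frames, so whether they are fused or separated by a cleavage peptide is not stated; either way, EGFP would serve to mark cells expressing the construct. The second unit is a human H1 Pol III promoter followed by an unannotated region and then an S. pyogenes tracrRNA-derived guide scaffold. According to the catalogue entry, this region carries the retron element encoding a 112 nt repair donor together with an NPAS2-directed spacer, with "PAM -19" apparently denoting the position of the edit relative to the PAM. In such editors the reverse transcriptase copies the retron non-coding RNA into single-stranded donor DNA inside the cell, providing a template for precise repair at the guide-specified cut site. No Cas9 gene is annotated, so the nuclease presumably has to be supplied separately. The plasmid comes from a study that used variant libraries to derive design rules for retron editors.
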