Features (pLannotate 1.2.2; 19 found; start..end, strand, type, name):
    368..645     +  promoter       chicken β-actin promoter: No description available
    646..1662    +  intron         chimeric intron: chimera between introns from chicken β-actin and rabbit β-globin
   1739..2455    +  CDS            EGFP: EGFP is a basic (constitutively fluorescent) green fluorescent protein published in 1996, derived from Aequorea victoria. It is reported to be a rapidly-maturing weak dimer with moderate acid sensitivity.
   2522..3481    +  CDS            RT86_ECOLX: Protein predicted: Swiss-Prot protein existence level 4. Participates in the synthesis of a msDNA (a branched RNA linked by a 2',5'-phosphodiester linkage to a single-stranded DNA) of unknown function. The retron transcript serves as primer and template to the reaction, and codes for the RT. From Escherichia coli.
   3533..3757    +  polyA_signal   bGH poly(A) signal: bovine growth hormone polyadenylation signal
   3792..4006    +  promoter       H1 promoter: human H1 RNA promoter
   4316..4383    +  misc_RNA       tracrRNA (fragment): trans-activating CRISPR RNA for the Streptococcus pyogenes CRISPR/Cas9 system
   4437..4453    -  protein_bind   lac operator: The lac repressor binds to the lac operator to inhibit transcription in E. coli. This inhibition can be relieved by adding lactose or isopropyl-β-D-thiogalactopyranoside (IPTG). lac repressor encoded by lacI
   4461..4491    -  promoter       lac promoter: promoter for the E. coli lac operon
   4506..4527    -  protein_bind   CAP binding site: CAP binding activates transcription in the presence of cAMP. E. coli catabolite activator protein
   4540..4579    -  CDS            lacI (fragment): lac repressor; lacI; The lac repressor binds to the lac operator to inhibit transcription in E. coli. This inhibition can be relieved by adding lactose or isopropyl-β-D-thiogalactopyranoside (IPTG).
   4586..4608    +  promoter       SV40 promoter (fragment): SV40 enhancer and early promoter
   4632..4767    +  rep_origin     SV40 ori: SV40 origin of replication
   4787..4921    +  polyA_signal   SV40 poly(A) signal: SV40 polyadenylation signal
   4923..4977    -  CDS            lacI (fragment): lac repressor; lacI; The lac repressor binds to the lac operator to inhibit transcription in E. coli. This inhibition can be relieved by adding lactose or isopropyl-β-D-thiogalactopyranoside (IPTG).
   5160..5748    -  rep_origin     ori: high-copy-number ColE1/pMB1/pBR322/pUC origin of replication
   5919..6779    -  CDS            AmpR: β-lactamase; bla; confers resistance to ampicillin, carbenicillin, and related antibiotics
   6780..6884    -  promoter       AmpR promoter: bla
   6915..366     +  enhancer       CMV enhancer (across the origin): human cytomegalovirus immediate early enhancer
>Addgene plasmid #222223 | pAGK43 | addgene full sequence | sequence record 439427 | Addgene NGS Result
ACTAGTTATTAATAGTAATCAATTACGGGGTCATTAGTTCATAGCCCATATATGGAGTTCCGCGTTACAT
AACTTACGGTAAATGGCCCGCCTGGCTGACCGCCCAACGACCCCCGCCCATTGACGTCAATAATGACGTA
TGTTCCCATAGTAACGCCAATAGGGACTTTCCATTGACGTCAATGGGTGGAGTATTTACGGTAAACTGCC
CACTTGGCAGTACATCAAGTGTATCATATGCCAAGTACGCCCCCTATTGACGTCAATGACGGTAAATGGC
CCGCCTGGCATTATGCCCAGTACATGACCTTATGGGACTTTCCTACTTGGCAGTACATCTACGTATTAGT
CATCGCTATTACCATGGTCGAGGTGAGCCCCACGTTCTGCTTCACTCTCCCCATCTCCCCCCCCTCCCCA
CCCCCAATTTTGTATTTATTTATTTTTTAATTATTTTGTGCAGCGATGGGGGCGGGGGGGGGGGGGGGGS
GCGCGCCRGGSGGGGSGGGGGGGGGSGGGGGGSGGGGSGGGGSGRGGCGGAGAGGTGCGGCGGCAGCCAA
TCAGAGCGGCGCGCTCCGAAAGTTTCCTTTTATGGCGAGGCGGCGGCGGCGGCGGCCCTATAAAAAGCGA
AGCGCGCGGCGGGCGGGAGTCGCTGCGCGCTGCCTTCGCCCCGTGCCCCGCTCCGCCGCCGCCTCGCGCC
GCCCGCCCCGGCTCTGACTGACCGCGTTACTCCCACAGGTGAGCGGGCGGGACGGCCCTTCTCCTCCGGG
CTGTAATTAGCGCTTGGTTTAATGACGGCTTGTTTCTTTTCTGTGGCTGCGTGAAAGCCTTGAGGGGCTC
CGGGAGGGCCCTTTGTGCGGGGGGAGCGGCTCGGGGGGTGCGTGCGTGTGTGTGTGCGTGGGGAGCGCCG
CGTGCGGCTCCGCGCTGCCCGGCGGCTGTGAGCGCTGCGGGCGCGGCGCGGGGCTTTGTGCGCTCCGCAG
TGTGCGCGAGGGGAGCGCGGCCGGGGGCGGTGCCCCGCGGTGCGGGGGGGGCTGCGAGGGGAACAAAGGC
TGCGTGCGGGGTGTGTGCGTGGGGGGGTGAGCAGGGGGTGTGGGCGCGTCGGTCGGGCTGCAACCCCCCC
TGCACCCCCCTCCCCGAGTTGCTGAGCACGGCCCGGCTTCGGGTGCGGGGCTCCGTACGGGGCGTGGCGC
GGGGCTCGCCGTGCCGGGCGGGGGGTGGCGGCAGGKGGGGGTGCCGGGCGGGGCGGGGCCGCCTCGGGCC
GGGGRGGGCTCGGGGGRGGGGCGCGGCGGCCCCCGGAGCGCCGGCGGCTGTCGAGGCGCGGCGAGCCGCA
GCCATTGCCTTTTATGGTAATCGTGCGAGAGGGCGCAGGGACTTCCTTTGTCCCAAATCTGTGCGGAGCC
GAAATCTGGGAGGCGCCGCCGCACCCCCTCTAGCGGGCGCGGGGCGAAGCGGTGCGGCGCCGGCAGGAAG
GAAATGGGCGGGGAGGGCCTTCGTGCGTCGCCGCGCCGCCGTCCCCTTCTCCCTCTCCAGCCTCGGGGCT
GTCCGCGGGGGGACGGCTGCCTTCGGGGGGGACGGGGCAGGGCGGGGTTCGGCTTCTGGCGTGTGACCGG
CGGCTCTAGAGCCTCTGCTAACCATGTTCATGCCTTCTTCTTTTTCCTACAGCTCCTGGGCAACGTGCTG
GTTATTGTGCTGTCTCATCATTTTGGCAAAGAATTGAGCTCGATATCGGTACGCCACCATGGTGAGCAAG
GGCGAGGAGCTGTTCACCGGGGTGGTGCCCATCCTGGTCGAGCTGGACGGCGACGTAAACGGCCACAAGT
TCAGCGTGTCCGGCGAGGGCGAGGGCGATGCCACCTACGGCAAGCTGACCCTGAAGTTCATCTGCACCAC
CGGCAAGCTGCCCGTGCCCTGGCCCACCCTCGTGACCACCCTGACCTACGGCGTGCAGTGCTTCAGCCGC
TACCCCGACCACATGAAGCAGCACGACTTCTTCAAGTCCGCCATGCCCGAAGGCTACGTCCAGGAGCGCA
CCATCTTCTTCAAGGACGACGGCAACTACAAGACCCGCGCCGAGGTGAAGTTCGAGGGCGACACCCTGGT
GAACCGCATCGAGCTGAAGGGCATCGACTTCAAGGAGGACGGCAACATCCTGGGGCACAAGCTGGAGTAC
AACTACAACAGCCACAACGTCTATATCATGGCCGACAAGCAGAAGAACGGCATCAAGGTGAACTTCAAGA
TCCGCCACAACATCGAGGACGGCAGCGTGCAGCTCGCCGACCACTACCAGCAGAACACCCCCATCGGCGA
CGGCCCCGTGCTGCTGCCCGACAACCACTACCTGAGCACCCAGTCCGCCCTGAGCAAAGACCCCAACGAG
AAGCGCGATCACATGGTCCTGCTGGAGTTCGTGACCGCCGCCGGGATCACTCTCGGCATGGATGAGCTGT
ACAAGGGAAGCGGAGCTACTAACTTCAGCCTGCTGAAGCAGGCTGGAGACGTGGAGGAGAACCCTGGACC
TATGAAATCTGCAGAGTATCTGAATACGTTCCGCCTTAGGAATTTGGGCCTCCCCGTGATGAACAATCTC
CACGATATGAGCAAGGCGACTCGAATATCCGTGGAAACGCTGAGACTGCTCATCTATACAGCAGACTTTC
GGTACAGGATCTACACGGTCGAAAAGAAGGGGCCTGAGAAACGCATGCGAACAATTTATCAACCTAGCCG
AGAGCTCAAGGCGTTGCAGGGCTGGGTTCTTCGAAACATCCTTGACAAACTCTCATCATCACCCTTTAGT
ATTGGGTTTGAAAAGCACCAAAGCATCCTTAACAACGCGACGCCACACATAGGTGCCAATTTCATATTGA
ACATCGACTTGGAGGATTTTTTTCCGAGCCTCACAGCCAATAAAGTGTTCGGTGTTTTTCACAGTCTTGG
GTACAATCGCCTTATTAGTTCCGTTCTTACCAAGATTTGTTGTTACAAGAATCTCTTGCCCCAGGGAGCA
CCCAGCAGTCCGAAATTGGCGAATTTGATTTGTTCCAAGCTCGATTATCGAATACAAGGGTACGCGGGCA
GCCGGGGACTCATCTATACCCGCTACGCAGACGATCTTACGCTGTCTGCCCAATCAATGAAGAAGGTCGT
AAAGGCGCGGGATTTCTTGTTTTCTATCATCCCGTCCGAGGGCTTGGTAATTAATTCCAAAAAGACTTGT
ATCTCAGGACCACGATCTCAGCGAAAAGTGACAGGACTCGTCATTTCTCAAGAAAAAGTCGGTATAGGGA
GAGAGAAGTATAAGGAAATCCGCGCGAAGATCCACCACATATTCTGTGGCAAGAGCAGCGAGATAGAACA
CGTCCGAGGCTGGTTGTCCTTCATACTGAGCGTGGACTCAAAAAGCCACCGCCGGTTGATCACCTATATT
TCAAAACTGGAAAAGAAATATGGAAAGAACCCACTCAACAAAGCTAAAACACCACCAAAGAAGAAAAGAA
AGGTCTGATCCCGGTTAGTAATGAGTTTAAACCTGTGCCTTCTAGTTGCCAGCCATCTGTTGTTTGCCCC
TCCCCCGTGCCTTCCTTGACCCTGGAAGGTGCCACTCCCACTGTCCTTTCCTAATAAAATGAGGAAATTG
CATCGCATTGTCTGAGTAGGTGTCATTCTATTCTGGGGGGTGGGGTGGGGCAGGACAGCAAGGGGGAGGA
TTGGGAAGACAATAGCAGGCATGCTGGGGATGCGGTGGGCTCTATGGAGATCTGCGAAATCGGATCCAGC
TGAATCTAAGTGAACGCTGACGTCATCAACCCGCTCCAAGGAATCGCGGGCCCAGTGTCACTAGGCGGGA
ACACCCAGCGCGCGTGCGCCCTGGCAGGAAGATGGCTGTGAGGGACAGGGGAGTGGCGCCCTGCAATATT
TGCATGTCGCTATGTGTTCTGGGAAATCACCATAAACGTGAAATGTCTTTGGATTTGGGAATCTTATAAG
TTCTGTATGAGACCACGAAATGATAAGATTCCGTATGCGCACCCTTAGCGAGAGGTTTATCATTAAGGTC
AACCTCTGGATGTTGTTTCGGCATCCTGCATTGAATCTGAGTTACTGTCTGTTTTCCTACACACCTCGTG
ACTGTCTACGCCACGTAGGACACATGGTTATCTGGGGTAAAGGCAGTACATCATCCCTCCATTGTTCACT
CTGGGGGTTCATCACCTCAACCATTATGTCAGGAAACCCGTTTCTTCTGACGTAAGGGTGCGCATACGGA
ATCTTATCATCTGGGGTAAAGGCTGTAGTTTCAGAGCTATGCTGGAAACAGCATAGCAAGTTGAAATAAG
GCTAGTCCGTTATCAACTTGAAAAAGTGGCACCGAGTCGGTGCTTTTTTTTTTTTAGCTTGGCGTAATCA
TGGTCATAGCTGTTTCCTGTGTGAAATTGTTATCCGCTCACAATTCCACACAACATACGAGCCGGAAGCA
TAAAGTGTAAAGCCTGGGGTGCCTAATGAGTGAGCTAACTCACATTAATTGCGTTGCGCTCACTGCCCGC
TTTCCAGTCGGGAAACCTGTCGTGCCAGCGGATCCGCATCTCAATTAGTCAGCAACCATAGTCCCGCCCC
TAACTCCGCCCATCCCGCCCCTAACTCCGCCCAGTTCCGCCCATTCTCCGCCCCATGGCTGACTAATTTT
TTTTATTTATGCAGAGGCCGAGGCCGCCTCGGCCTCTGAGCTATTCCAGAAGTAGTGAGGAGGCTTTTTT
GGAGGCCTAGGCTTTTGCAAAAAGCTAACTTGTTTATTGCAGCTTATAATGGTTACAAATAAAGCAATAG
CATCACAAATTTCACAAATAAAGCATTTTTTTCACTGCATTCTAGTTGTGGTTTGTCCAAACTCATCAAT
GTATCTTATCATGTCTGGATCCGCTGCATTAATGAATCGGCCAACGCGCGGGGAGAGGCGGTTTGCGTAT
TGGGCGCTCTTCCGCTTCCTCGCTCACTGACTCGCTGCGCTCGGTCGTTCGGCTGCGGCGAGCGGTATCA
GCTCACTCAAAGGCGGTAATACGGTTATCCACAGAATCAGGGGATAACGCAGGAAAGAACATGTGAGCAA
AAGGCCAGCAAAAGGCCAGGAACCGTAAAAAGGCCGCGTTGCTGGCGTTTTTCCATAGGCTCCGCCCCCC
TGACGAGCATCACAAAAATCGACGCTCAAGTCAGAGGTGGCGAAACCCGACAGGACTATAAAGATACCAG
GCGTTTCCCCCTGGAAGCTCCCTCGTGCGCTCTCCTGTTCCGACCCTGCCGCTTACCGGATACCTGTCCG
CCTTTCTCCCTTCGGGAAGCGTGGCGCTTTCTCATAGCTCACGCTGTAGGTATCTCAGTTCGGTGTAGGT
CGTTCGCTCCAAGCTGGGCTGTGTGCACGAACCCCCCGTTCAGCCCGACCGCTGCGCCTTATCCGGTAAC
TATCGTCTTGAGTCCAACCCGGTAAGACACGACTTATCGCCACTGGCAGCAGCCACTGGTAACAGGATTA
GCAGAGCGAGGTATGTAGGCGGTGCTACAGAGTTCTTGAAGTGGTGGCCTAACTACGGCTACACTAGAAG
AACAGTATTTGGTATCTGCGCTCTGCTGAAGCCAGTTACCTTCGGAAAAAGAGTTGGTAGCTCTTGATCC
GGCAAACAAACCACCGCTGGTAGCGGTGGTTTTTTTGTTTGCAAGCAGCAGATTACGCGCAGAAAAAAAG
GATCTCAAGAAGATCCTTTGATCTTTTCTACGGGGTCTGACGCTCAGTGGAACGAAAACTCACGTTAAGG
GATTTTGGTCATGAGATTATCAAAAAGGATCTTCACCTAGATCCTTTTAAATTAAAAATGAAGTTTTAAA
TCAATCTAAAGTATATATGAGTAAACTTGGTCTGACAGTTACCAATGCTTAATCAGTGAGGCACCTATCT
CAGCGATCTGTCTATTTCGTTCATCCATAGTTGCCTGACTCCCCGTCGTGTAGATAACTACGATACGGGA
GGGCTTACCATCTGGCCCCAGTGCTGCAATGATACCGCGAGACCCACGCTCACCGGCTCCAGATTTATCA
GCAATAAACCAGCCAGCCGGAAGGGCCGAGCGCAGAAGTGGTCCTGCAACTTTATCCGCCTCCATCCAGT
CTATTAATTGTTGCCGGGAAGCTAGAGTAAGTAGTTCGCCAGTTAATAGTTTGCGCAACGTTGTTGCCAT
TGCTACAGGCATCGTGGTGTCACGCTCGTCGTTTGGTATGGCTTCATTCAGCTCCGGTTCCCAACGATCA
AGGCGAGTTACATGATCCCCCATGTTGTGCAAAAAAGCGGTTAGCTCCTTCGGTCCTCCGATCGTTGTCA
GAAGTAAGTTGGCCGCAGTGTTATCACTCATGGTTATGGCAGCACTGCATAATTCTCTTACTGTCATGCC
ATCCGTAAGATGCTTTTCTGTGACTGGTGAGTACTCAACCAAGTCATTCTGAGAATAGTGTATGCGGCGA
CCGAGTTGCTCTTGCCCGGCGTCAATACGGGATAATACCGCGCCACATAGCAGAACTTTAAAAGTGCTCA
TCATTGGAAAACGTTCTTCGGGGCGAAAACTCTCAAGGATCTTACCGCTGTTGAGATCCAGTTCGATGTA
ACCCACTCGTGCACCCAACTGATCTTCAGCATCTTTTACTTTCACCAGCGTTTCTGGGTGAGCAAAAACA
GGAAGGCAAAATGCCGCAAAAAAGGGAATAAGGGCGACACGGAAATGTTGAATACTCATACTCTTCCTTT
TTCAATATTATTGAAGCATTTATCAGGGTTATTGTCTCATGAGCGGATACATATTTGAATGTATTTAGAA
AAATAAACAAATAGGGGTTCCGCGCACATTTCCCCGAAAAGTGCCACCTGGGTCGACATTGATTATTG
